>Addgene plasmid #88502 | pDONR223-ZNF155 | depositor partial sequence | sequence record 172106 | insert
ATGACCACATTCAAGGAGGCAGTGACCTTCAAGGATGTGGCTGTGGTCTTCACTGAGGAGGAGCTGGGGC
TGCTGGACCCTGCCCAGAGGAAGCTGTACCGAGATGTGATGCTGGAGAACTTCAGGAACCTGCTCTCAGT
GGGGCATCAACCGTTCCACCAAGATACTTGCCACTTCCTAAGGGAAGAAAAGTTTTGGATGATGGGGACA
GCAACCCAAAGAGAAGGGAATTCAGGAGGCAAGATCCAAACTGAGTTGGAGTCTGTTCCAGAAGCAGGAG
CACATGAAGAGTGGTCCTGCCAGCAAATCTGGGAACAAATTGCAAAAGACTTAACCAGGTCTCAGGACTC
TATCATAAATAACTCTCAGTTCTTTGAAAATGGTGATGTCCCCTCCCAGGTTGAAGCAGGACTACCCACA
ATTCATACAGGACAGAAACCTTCCCAGGGTGGGAAGTGTAAACAGTCCTTCAGTGATGTTCCCATCTTTG
ATCTTCCTCAGCAGTTATACTCAGAAGAGAAGTCTTATACATGTGATGAGTGTGGAAAAAGCATCTGTTA
CATCTCAGCTCTTCATGTTCATCAGAGAGTCCACGTGGGAGAGAAACTCTTTATGTGTGATGTGTGTGGC
AAGGAATTTAGTCAAAGCTCACATCTGCAAACTCATCAGAGAGTCCACACTGGAGAGAAACCATTCAAAT
GTGAGCAATGTGGGAAAGGTTTCAGTCGTAGATCAGCACTTAATGTTCATCATAAATTACACACAGGAGA
GAAACCTTACATTTGTGAGGCATGTGGGAAGGCCTTCATTCATGATTCCCAGCTTAAGGAACATAAGAGA
ATCCATACTGGGGAGAAACCATTCAAATGTGATATATGTGGTAAGACCTTCTATTTTAGGTCAAGACTTA
AGAGCCATTCCATGGTTCACACAGGAGAAAAACCATTTAGGTGTGATACATGTGATAAGAGCTTTCATCA
GAGATCAGCACTTAATAGGCATTGCATGGTCCACACAGGAGAGAAACCGTACAGATGTGAGCAGTGTGGA
AAAGGCTTTATTGGTAGGCTAGATTTTTATAAGCATCAGGTGGTCCACACAGGAGAGAAACCATATAATT
GTAAAGAATGTGGGAAGAGCTTCAGATGGTCCTCATGCCTTTTGAACCATCAGCGAGTCCACAGTGGAGA
AAAAAGCTTCAAATGTGAAGAATGTGGGAAGGGATTTTATACAAATTCACAACTGTCTTCCCATCAGAGA
TCCCACAGTGGTGAAAAGCCATATAAATGTGAGGAGTGTGGGAAGGGCTATGTTACTAAGTTTAATCTTG
ACTTGCACCAGAGGGTCCACACGGGAGAGAGACCTTATAATTGTAAGGAATGTGGGAAGAACTTTAGCCG
GGCCTCAAGTATTTTGAATCATAAGAGACTCCACTGCCAGAAAAAACCATTCAAATGTGAGGACTGTGGA
AAGAGGCTTGTACACAGGACATACCGTAAAGACCAGCCGAGAGACTATAGTGGGGAAAACCCATCCAAAT
GTGAGGATTGTGGGAGACGCTACAAGAGGCGCTTGAATCTGGATATACTTTTATCATTATTTCTAAATGA
CACATAA
