[The description below was written by a language model from this plasmid's Addgene catalogue record.]
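Description:
pDONR223-ZNF155 is a Gateway donor-backbone plasmid carrying the human ZNF155 open reading frame, so in practice it serves as an entry clone. It is built on the pDONR223 backbone (about 3 kb without insert), is maintained in E. coli as a high-copy plasmid, and is selected with spectinomycin. The record does not list an origin of replication or other individual backbone features, and no feature table is provided. Details such as the exact recombination sites flanking the insert are therefore not documented, although an ORF cloned by Gateway recombination into a pDONR vector is normally flanked by attL sites. M13 forward and reverse priming sites are used to sequence across the insert.

The insert is a 1617 bp human sequence encoding ZNF155, a zinc finger protein catalogued as a transcription factor. The last nucleotide of its stop codon has been removed, so the reading frame stays open at the 3' end. After transfer into a suitable destination vector, the protein can be expressed as a C-terminal fusion to a tag or reporter supplied by that vector. The record states no promoter, which fits a donor/entry plasmid meant for storage and shuttling of the ORF rather than for expression. Expression elements come from whichever destination vector receives the ORF through recombination.

The clone belongs to the Human TFome Collection, a library of human transcription factors assembled for cell fate engineering, and is noted as part of the ORFeome-derived subset of that collection. Its typical use is as a source of ZNF155 for recombinational subcloning into expression vectors for overexpression studies or screens.
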