Addgene plasmid #88502: pDONR223-ZNF155
Purpose: Donor Vector containing ZNF155 transcription factor, part of the Human TFome Collection
Depositing lab: Marc Vidal. Depositing organization: Dana-Farber Cancer Institute. Publication: A comprehensive library of human transcription factors for cell fate engineering. Ng AHM, Khoshakhlagh P, Rojo Arias JE, Pasquini G, Wang K, Swiersy A, Shipman SL, Appleton E, Kiaee K, Kohman RE, Vernet A, Dysart M, Leeper K, Saylor W, Huang JY, Graveline A, Taipale J, Hill DE, Vidal M, Melero-Martin JM, Busskamp V, Church GM. Nat Biotechnol. 2021 Apr;39(4):510-519. doi: 10.1038/s41587-020-0742-6. Epub 2020 Nov 30. PubMed 33257861.
Backbone
  Vector backbone: pDONR223
  Backbone manufacturer: Invitrogen
  Backbone size w/o insert (bp): 3000
  Vector type: Gateway Donor Vector
Growth in bacteria
  Bacterial resistance: Spectinomycin, 50 μg/mL
  Growth temperature: 37°C
  Growth strain: DH5alpha
  Copy number: High Copy
Gene/Insert
  Gene/Insert name: ZNF155
  Species: H. sapiens (human)
  Insert size (bp): 1617
  Mutation: Last nucleotide of stop codon removed to allow for Gateway C-terminal fusions
  Entrez Gene: ZNF155 (a.k.a. pHZ-96, MGC161655)
  Cloning method: Gateway Cloning
  Sequencing primers: 5′ M13F(-21); 3′ M13R
Terms and licenses: Academic/Nonprofit Terms; Industry Terms: Not Available to Industry
Depositor comments: Represents the ORFeome subset of the TFome
How to cite: pDONR223-ZNF155 was a gift from Marc Vidal (Addgene plasmid # 88502 ; http://n2t.net/addgene:88502 ; RRID:Addgene_88502)
